Addgene plasmid #143063: TFORF0662
Purpose: Lentiviral vector for overexpressing transcription factor ORFs with unique 24-bp barcodes. Barcodes facilitate identification of transcription factors in pooled screens.
Depositing lab: Feng Zhang. Depositing organization: Broad Institute. Publication: A transcription factor atlas of directed differentiation. Joung J, Ma S, Tay T, Geiger-Schuller KR, Kirchgatterer PC, Verdine VK, Guo B, Arias-Garcia MA, Allen WE, Singh A, Kuksenko O, Abudayyeh OO, Gootenberg JS, Fu Z, Macrae RK, Buenrostro JD, Regev A, Zhang F. Cell. 2023 Jan 5;186(1):209-229.e26. doi: 10.1016/j.cell.2022.11.026. PubMed 36608654.
Backbone
  Vector backbone: pLX_TRC317
  Backbone manufacturer: Broad Institute Genetic Perturbation Platform
  Backbone size w/o insert (bp): 8264
  Vector type: Mammalian Expression, Lentiviral
  Selectable markers: Puromycin
Growth in bacteria
  Bacterial resistance: Ampicillin, 100 μg/mL
  Growth temperature: 37°C
  Growth strain: NEB Stable
  Copy number: High Copy
Gene/Insert
  Gene/Insert name: CHD6
  Species: H. sapiens (human)
  Insert size (bp): 8249
  Entrez Gene: CHD6 (a.k.a. CHD-6, CHD5, RIGB)
  Promoter: EF1a
  Cloning method: Unknown
  Sequencing primers: 5′ GGGTGGAGACTGAAGTTAGGCCAG; 3′ CACATAGCGTAAAAGGAGCAACATAG
Terms and licenses: Academic/Nonprofit Terms; Industry Terms: Not Available to Industry
Depositor comments: NM_032221,ENST00000373233 . The transcription factor ORF portion of this plasmid was synthesized by Genewiz. Please test multiple small colonies in case of plasmid recombination. To make this collection available in a timely manner, a portion of this collection was not fully sequenced by Addgene. If an Addgene verified full plasmid sequence is not available, please contact us prior to placing an order to request the full sequence.
How to cite: TFORF0662 was a gift from Feng Zhang (Addgene plasmid # 143063 ; http://n2t.net/addgene:143063 ; RRID:Addgene_143063)
