[The description below was written by a language model from this plasmid's Addgene catalogue record and pLannotate feature annotations shown in this document.]
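Description:
TFORF0662 is a lentiviral mammalian expression plasmid built on the pLX_TRC317 backbone and carrying the human CHD6 open reading frame. It belongs to a barcoded transcription factor ORF collection in which each construct has a unique 24-bp barcode, so the expressed factor can be identified in pooled overexpression screens. The sequenced plasmid is about 16.5 kb, roughly half of it the synthesized CHD6 insert. In bacteria it is maintained through a high-copy ColE1/pUC-type origin and selected with ampicillin via the β-lactamase gene. An f1 origin and remnants of a lac/lacZα cloning region with T7 and T3 promoters are also present in the backbone.

The viral portion has a third-generation, self-inactivating layout. An RSV promoter drives a truncated HIV-1 5' LTR, followed by the Ψ packaging signal with a gag fragment and the Rev response element, which together support packaging and Rev-dependent nuclear export of the genomic RNA. The ΔU3 3' LTR closes the unit and prevents LTR-driven transcription after integration. Inside the provirus, an SV40 early promoter/origin region drives puromycin N-acetyltransferase for selecting transduced cells. A cPPT/CTS element follows, and then the strong constitutive EF-1α promoter directs expression of CHD6, a chromodomain helicase DNA-binding family protein. A WPRE downstream of the ORF enhances transcript stability and expression. The feature table does not annotate the barcode, so its exact position is not stated; a short U6-promoter-like fragment is annotated between the ORF and the WPRE. The depositor notes that the plasmid can recombine during propagation, as is common for large lentiviral constructs.
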