Features (pLannotate 1.2.2; 31 found; start..end, strand, type, name):
      5..231     +  promoter       RSV promoter: Rous sarcoma virus enhancer/promoter
    232..412     +  LTR            5' LTR (truncated): truncated 5' long terminal repeat (LTR) from HIV-1
    459..584     +  misc_feature   HIV-1 Ψ: packaging signal of human immunodeficiency virus type 1
    568..931     +  CDS            HIV-1 gag (fragment): gag protein from human immunodeficiency virus 1; gag
   1077..1310    +  misc_feature   RRE: The Rev response element (RRE) of HIV-1 allows for Rev-dependent mRNA export from the nucleus to the cytoplasm.
   1687..1713    +  CDS            Rev (fragment): human immunodeficiency virus 1 (HIV-1) Rev protein; rev; enhances nuclear export of unspliced and incompletely spliced viral mRNAs
   1720..1743    +  promoter       SV40 promoter (fragment): SV40 early promoter
   1744..1815    +  promoter       SV40 promoter (fragment): SV40 enhancer and early promoter
   1839..1974    +  rep_origin     SV40 ori: SV40 origin of replication
   2020..2616    +  CDS            PuroR (fragment): puromycin N-acetyltransferase; pac from Streptomyces; confers resistance to puromycin
   2665..2782    +  misc_feature   cPPT/CTS: central polypurine tract and central termination sequence of HIV-1
   2847..2913    +  CDS            small t antigen (fragment): SV40 (simian virus 40) small t antigen
   2920..4098    +  promoter       EF-1α promoter: strong constitutive promoter for human elongation factor EF-1α
   4115..12259   +  CDS            CHD6: CHD6_HUMAN - Also known as CHD5, KIAA1335, RIGB. Experimental evidence at protein level: Swiss-Prot protein existence level 1. (Microbial infection) Acts as a transcriptional repressor of different viruses including influenza virus or papillomavirus. During influenza virus infection, the viral polymerase complex localizes CHD6 to inactive chromatin where it gets degraded in a proteasome independent-manner. From Homo sapiens (Human).
  12275..12328   +  promoter       U6 promoter (fragment): RNA polymerase III promoter for human U6 snRNA
  12370..12958   +  misc_feature   WPRE: woodchuck hepatitis virus posttranscriptional regulatory element
  13009..13028   +  misc_feature   cPPT/CTS (fragment): central polypurine tract and central termination sequence of HIV-1
  13030..13263   +  LTR            3' LTR (ΔU3): self-inactivating 3' long terminal repeat (LTR) from HIV-1
  13341..13462   +  polyA_signal   SV40 poly(A) signal: SV40 polyadenylation signal
  13502..13637   +  rep_origin     SV40 ori: SV40 origin of replication
  13658..13676   -  promoter       T7 promoter: promoter for bacteriophage T7 RNA polymerase
  13684..13839   +  CDS            lacZα (fragment): LacZα fragment of β-galactosidase; lacZ fragment
  13844..14272   +  rep_origin     f1 ori (sequence partly withheld): f1 bacteriophage origin of replication; arrow indicates direction of (+) strand synthesis
  14325..14429   +  promoter       AmpR promoter: bla
  14430..15290   +  CDS            AmpR: β-lactamase; bla; confers resistance to ampicillin, carbenicillin, and related antibiotics
  15461..16049   +  rep_origin     ori: high-copy-number ColE1/pMB1/pBR322/pUC origin of replication
  16232..16324   +  CDS            lacI (fragment): lac repressor; lacI; The lac repressor binds to the lac operator to inhibit transcription in E. coli. This inhibition can be relieved by adding lactose or isopropyl-β-D-thiogalactopyranoside (IPTG).
  16337..16358   +  protein_bind   CAP binding site: CAP binding activates transcription in the presence of cAMP. E. coli catabolite activator protein
  16373..16403   +  promoter       lac promoter: promoter for the E. coli lac operon
  16407..16429   +  protein_bind   lac operator (fragment): The lac repressor binds to the lac operator to inhibit transcription in E. coli. This inhibition can be relieved by adding lactose or isopropyl-β-D-thiogalactopyranoside (IPTG). lac repressor encoded by lacI
  16472..16490   +  promoter       T3 promoter: promoter for bacteriophage T3 RNA polymerase
>Addgene plasmid #143063 | TFORF0662 | addgene full sequence | sequence record 399029 | Addgene NGS Result
TTAATGTAGTCTTATGCAATACTCTTGTAGTCTTGCAACATGGTAACGATGAGTTAGCAACATGCCTTAC
AAGGAGAGAAAAAGCACCGTGCATGCCGATTGGTGGAAGTAAGGTGGTACGATCGTGCCTTATTAGGAAG
GCAACAGACGGGTCTGACATGGATTGGACGAACCACTGAATTGCCGCATTGCAGAGATATTGTATTTAAG
TGCCTAGCTCGATACATAAACGGGTCTCTCTGGTTAGACCAGATCTGAGCCTGGGAGCTCTCTGGCTAAC
TAGGGAACCCACTGCTTAAGCCTCAATAAAGCTTGCCTTGAGTGCTTCAAGTAGTGTGTGCCCGTCTGTT
GTGTGACTCTGGTAACTAGAGATCCCTCAGACCCTTTTAGTCAGTGTGGAAAATCTCTAGCAGTGGCGCC
CGAACAGGGACTTGAAAGCGAAAGGGAAACCAGAGGAGCTCTCTCGACGCAGGACTCGGCTTGCTGAAGC
GCGCACGGCAAGAGGCGAGGGGCGGCGACTGGTGAGTACGCCAAAAATTTTGACTAGCGGAGGCTAGAAG
GAGAGAGATGGGTGCGAGAGCGTCAGTATTAAGCGGGGGAGAATTAGATCGCGATGGGAAAAAATTCGGT
TAAGGCCAGGGGGAAAGAAAAAATATAAATTAAAACATATAGTATGGGCAAGCAGGGAGCTAGAACGATT
CGCAGTTAATCCTGGCCTGTTAGAAACATCAGAAGGCTGTAGACAAATACTGGGACAGCTACAACCATCC
CTTCAGACAGGATCAGAAGAACTTAGATCATTATATAATACAGTAGCAACCCTCTATTGTGTGCATCAAA
GGATAGAGATAAAAGACACCAAGGAAGCTTTAGACAAGATAGAGGAAGAGCAAAACAAAAGTAAGACCAC
CGCACAGCAAGCGGCCGCTGATCTTCAGACCTGGAGGAGGAGATATGAGGGACAATTGGAGAAGTGAATT
ATATAAATATAAAGTAGTAAAAATTGAACCATTAGGAGTAGCACCCACCAAGGCAAAGAGAAGAGTGGTG
CAGAGAGAAAAAAGAGCAGTGGGAATAGGAGCTTTGTTCCTTGGGTTCTTGGGAGCAGCAGGAAGCACTA
TGGGCGCAGCGTCAATGACGCTGACGGTACAGGCCAGACAATTATTGTCTGGTATAGTGCAGCAGCAGAA
CAATTTGCTGAGGGCTATTGAGGCGCAACAGCATCTGTTGCAACTCACAGTCTGGGGCATCAAGCAGCTC
CAGGCAAGAATCCTGGCTGTGGAAAGATACCTAAAGGATCAACAGCTCCTGGGGATTTGGGGTTGCTCTG
GAAAACTCATTTGCACCACTGCTGTGCCTTGGAATGCTAGTTGGAGTAATAAATCTCTGGAACAGATTTG
GAATCACACGACCTGGATGGAGTGGGACAGAGAAATTAACAATTACACAAGCTTAATACACTCCTTAATT
GAAGAATCGCAAAACCAGCAAGAAAAGAATGAACAAGAATTATTGGAATTAGATAAATGGGCAAGTTTGT
GGAATTGGTTTAACATAACAAATTGGCTGTGGTATATAAAATTATTCATAATGATAGTAGGAGGCTTGGT
AGGTTTAAGAATAGTTTTTGCTGTACTTTCTATAGTGAATAGAGTTAGGCAGGGATATTCACCATTATCG
TTTCAGACCCACCTCCCAACCCCGAGGGGACCCATGCATTGCATCTCAATTAGTCAGCAACCAGGTGTGG
AAAGTCCCCAGGCTCCCCAGCAGGCAGAAGTATGCAAAGCATGCGTCTCAATTAGTCAGCAACCATAGTC
CCGCCCCTAACTCCGCCCATCCCGCCCCTAACTCCGCCCAGTTCCGCCCATTCTCCGCCCCATGGCTGAC
TAATTTTTTTTATTTATGCAGAGGCCGAGGCCGCCTCGGCCTCTGAGCTATTCCAGAAGTAGTGAGGAGG
CTTTTTTGGAGGCCTAGGCTTTTGCAAAAAGCTTTCTAGAGGTACCACCGGAGCTTACCATGACCGAGTA
CAAGCCCACGGTGCGCCTCGCCACCCGCGACGACGTCCCCAGGGCCGTACGCACCCTCGCCGCCGCGTTC
GCCGACTACCCCGCCACGCGCCACACCGTCGATCCGGACCGCCACATCGAGCGGGTCACCGAGCTGCAAG
AACTCTTCCTCACGCGCGTCGGGCTCGACATCGGCAAGGTGTGGGTCGCGGACGACGGCGCCGCCGTGGC
GGTCTGGACCACGCCGGAGAGCGTCGAAGCGGGGGCGGTGTTCGCCGAGATCGGCCCGCGCATGGCCGAG
TTGAGCGGTTCCCGGCTGGCCGCGCAGCAACAGATGGAAGGCCTCCTGGCGCCGCACCGGCCCAAGGAGC
CCGCGTGGTTCCTGGCCACCGTCGGCGTCTCGCCCGACCACCAGGGCAAGGGTCTGGGCAGCGCCGTCGT
GCTCCCCGGAGTGGAGGCGGCCGAGCGCGCCGGGGTGCCCGCCTTCCTGGAGACCTCCGCGCCCCGCAAC
CTCCCCTTCTACGAGCGGCTCGGCTTCACCGTCACCGCCGACGTCGAGGTGCCCGAAGGACCGCGCACCT
GGTGCATGACCCGCAAGCCCGGTGCCAGTTAACGAATTCTAGATCTTGAGACAAATGGCAGTATTCATCC
ACAATTTTAAAAGAAAAGGGGGGATTGGGGGGTACAGTGCAGGGGAAAGAATAGTAGACATAATAGCAAC
AGACATACAAACTAAAGAATTACAAAAACAAATTACAAAAATTCAAAATTTTCGGGTTTATTACAGGGAC
AGCAGAGATCCACTTTGGCGCCGGCTCGAGGCCTGCAGGTGCAAAGATGGATAAAGTTTTAAACAGAGAG
GAATCTTTGCAGCTAATGGACCTTCTAGGTCTTGAAAGGAGTGGGAATTGGCTCCGGTGCCCGTCAGTGG
GCAGAGCGCACATCGCCCACAGTCCCCGAGAAGTTGGGGGGAGGGGTCGGCAATTGAACCGGTGCCTAGA
GAAGGTGGCGCGGGGTAAACTGGGAAAGTGATGTCGTGTACTGGCTCCGCCTTTTTCCCGAGGGTGGGGG
AGAACCGTATATAAGTGCAGTAGTCGCCGTGAACGTTCTTTTTCGCAACGGGTTTGCCGCCAGAACACAG
GTAAGTGCCGTGTGTGGTTCCCGCGGGCCTGGCCTCTTTACGGGTTATGGCCCTTGCGTGCCTTGAATTA
CTTCCACCTGGCTGCAGTACGTGATTCTTGATCCCGAGCTTCGGGTTGGAAGTGGGTGGGAGAGTTCGAG
GCCTTGCGCTTAAGGAGCCCCTTCGCCTCGTGCTTGAGTTGAGGCCTGGCCTGGGCGCTGGGGCCGCCGC
GTGCGAATCTGGTGGCACCTTCGCGCCTGTCTCGCTGCTTTCGATAAGTCTCTAGCCATTTAAAATTTTT
GATGACCTGCTGCGACGCTTTTTTTCTGGCAAGATAGTCTTGTAAATGCGGGCCAAGATCTGCACACTGG
TATTTCGGTTTTTGGGGCCGCGGGCGGCGACGGGGCCCGTGCGTCCCAGCGCACATGTTCGGCGAGGCGG
GGCCTGCGAGCGCGGCCACCGAGAATCGGACGGGGGTAGTCTCAAGCTGGCCGGCCTGCTCTGGTGCCTG
GCCTCGCGCCGCCGTGTATCGCCCCGCCCTGGGCGGCAAGGCTGGCCCGGTCGGCACCAGTTGCGTGAGC
GGAAAGATGGCCGCTTCCCGGCCCTGCTGCAGGGAGCTCAAAATGGAGGACGCGGCGCTCGGGAGAGCGG
GCGGGTGAGTCACCCACACAAAGGAAAAGGGCCTTTCCGTCCTCAGCCGTCGCTTCATGTGACTCCACGG
AGTACCGGGCGCCGTCCAGGCACCTCGATTAGTTCTCGAGCTTTTGGAGTACGTCGTCTTTAGGTTGGGG
GGAGGGGTTTTATGCGATGGAGTTTCCCCACACTGAGTGGGTGGAGACTGAAGTTAGGCCAGCTTGGCAC
TTGATGTAATTCTCCTTGGAATTTGCCCTTTTTGAGTTTGGATCTTGGTTCATTCTCAAGCCTCAGACAG
TGGTTCAAAGTTTTTTTCTTCCATTTCAGGTGTCGTGAGGCTAGCACCGCCACCATGAAAATGAAAATAC
AGAAAAAAGAGAAGCAGTTGTCAAATTTAAAAGTTTTGAATCACTCCCCAATGTCTGATGCCTCTGTCAA
TTTTGACTACAAATCTCCATCCCCATTTGACTGCAGCACTGATCAAGAAGAGAAAATTGAAGATGTTGCT
AGTCACTGTCTGCCTCAGAAGGACCTGTATACTGCTGAAGAGGAAGCTGCTACCCTTTTTCCTAGGAAAA
TGACATCCCATAATGGGATGGAGGACAGTGGAGGAGGAGGTACTGGAGTGAAGAAGAAACGGAAGAAAAA
GGAGCCAGGAGACCAAGAGGGTGCAGCAAAGGGAAGCAAGGACAGAGAGCCCAAGCCAAAGAGGAAACGA
GAACCGAAAGAGCCAAAGGAACCCAGAAAGGCCAAGGAGCCGAAGAAGGCCAAGGAGCACAAGGAGCCGA
AGCAAAAAGATGGGGCAAAGAAGGCACGGAAGCCCCGGGAGGCCTCGGGCACCAAGGAGGCCAAAGAGAA
GAGGAGCTGCACTGACTCTGCAGCCAGGACGAAGTCCAGGAAGGCCAGCAAGGAGCAAGGACCAACCCCA
GTGGAGAAAAAGAAGAAAGGAAAAAGGAAAAGTGAAACTACAGTGGAGAGTTTAGAGCTGGATCAGGGCC
TGACGAACCCATCTCTGCGGAGTCCTGAGGAGTCCACTGAGTCTACAGACAGCCAGAAACGACGCTCGGG
AAGGCAAGTAAAGCGCAGAAAATACAATGAGGACCTGGACTTCAAAGTGGTGGATGATGATGGGGAAACA
ATTGCTGTTCTTGGAGCTGGTCGAACATCTGCACTCTCAGCCTCTACACTGGCCTGGCAGGCGGAGGAGC
CTCCAGAAGATGATGCAAACATCATTGAGAAGATCCTGGCATCTAAGACTGTCCAGGAGGTTCACCCAGG
AGAACCTCCGTTCGACTTGGAGCTGTTCTACGTTAAGTATAGAAATTTTTCCTACTTACATTGTAAATGG
GCCACAATGGAAGAGCTCGAAAAGGATCCTCGCATCGCACAGAAGATCAAGCGATTTAGGAATAAACAAG
CCCAGATGAAGCACATTTTTACGGAGCCTGATGAAGACTTGTTCAATCCAGACTATGTAGAAGTTGATCG
CATCTTGGAGGTGGCCCACACCAAGGATGCAGAAACAGGGGAGGAGGTAACACATTACCTGGTGAAGTGG
TGCTCACTACCATATGAAGAAAGCACGTGGGAGCTAGAGGAAGATGTAGATCCTGCAAAAGTTAAAGAAT
TTGAATCTCTTCAAGTTCTCCCTGAAATTAAGCATGTGGAGCGGCCTGCTTCAGACTCCTGGCAGAAACT
TGAGAAGTCTCGCGAGTATAAGAACAGTAACCAGCTCCGGGAGTACCAGCTGGAAGGGATGAACTGGCTT
CTTTTTAACTGGTATAACAGAAAAAACTGTATTTTGGCTGATGAGATGGGCCTAGGGAAAACCATCCAGT
CCATCACATTCCTTTCAGAAATATTTCTGAGAGGAATCCACGGCCCTTTTCTCATTATCGCCCCTCTCTC
CACCATCACTAACTGGGAGCGGGAGTTCCGGACATGGACAGAGATGAATGCCATTGTGTACCACGGCAGC
CAGATCAGCAGGCAGATGATCCAGCAGTATGAAATGGTGTACAGAGACGCCCAGGGAAACCCCCTTTCAG
GAGTCTTCAAGTTCCACGTCGTCATCACAACATTTGAAATGATCCTAGCAGACTGCCCAGAGTTGAAGAA
GATTCACTGGAGCTGTGTGATAATTGATGAAGCCCACAGACTGAAGAATAGGAACTGCAAACTTCTGGAG
GGTCTAAAGCTTATGGCCCTGGAACATAAAGTGCTTCTCACTGGAACACCCTTGCAGAACTCTGTGGAGG
AGCTCTTCAGTTTGTTAAATTTTCTGGAGCCATCACAGTTTCCTTCAGAGACCGCTTTCTTGGAGGAATT
TGGAGATCTGAAAACAGAGGAGCAGGTAAAGAAACTGCAGTCTATCCTAAAACCAATGATGCTTCGGCGG
CTGAAAGATGATGTGGAAAAGAACCTTGCTCCCAAACAAGAGACGATCATTGAGGTGGAACTGACCAATA
TCCAGAAAAAGTACTACCGTGCCATCCTCGAGAAGAACTTTTCCTTCCTGACCAAGGGGGCAAATCAGCA
CAACATGCCCAATCTCATCAACACCATGATGGAGCTGAGGAAGTGCTGTAACCATCCCTACCTGATCAAT
GGAGCAGAGGAGAAAATTCTAGAAGATTTCCGAAAAACCCACAGCCCTGATGCCCCTGACTTTCAGCTGC
AGGCCATGATTCAGGCAGCAGGAAAGCTTGTGTTGATTGATAAACTACTCCCTAAGCTGATTGCAGGTGG
CCACAAAGTACTCATCTTCTCCCAGATGGTGCGCTGCCTCGACATCCTAGAAGATTACCTCATCCAGAGA
AGATACACCTATGAGCGAATTGATGGGCGAGTACGGGGAAACCTGCGCCAGGCAGCCATCGACCGGTTCT
GTAAGCCAGATTCAGACCGCTTTGTCTTTCTTCTGTGCACCAGAGCGGGAGGCCTGGGGATCAATCTCAC
AGCTGCTGATACCTGCATCATATTTGATTCTGACTGGAACCCACAAAATGACTTGCAGGCTCAGGCCCGA
TGTCACCGCATAGGCCAGAGCAAAGCTGTGAAGGTGTATCGCCTCATCACTCGAAATTCCTACGAGCGCG
AGATGTTTGACAAGGCCAGCCTAAAGCTGGGGCTGGACAAGGCTGTTCTTCAGGACATCAACCGAAAGGG
CGGCACCAATGGGGTACAGCAGCTCTCAAAAATGGAGGTGGAGGACCTACTCCGGAAAGGTGCTTATGGA
GCCTTAATGGATGAAGAAGATGAAGGCTCCAAGTTCTGTGAAGAAGACATAGACCAGATTCTGCAGAGGC
GAACGCACACCATCACCATCCAGTCTGAGGGGAAAGGGTCCACTTTTGCCAAGGCTAGCTTTGTGGCTTC
AGGAAACAGAACAGATATTTCCTTAGATGATCCTAACTTTTGGCAGAAATGGGCTAAAATAGCTGAACTA
GACACTGAAGCAAAGAATGAAAAGGAAAGCTTAGTGATCGACCGACCTCGCGTGAGAAAGCAGACCAAAC
ACTACAACTCGTTTGAGGAAGACGAGCTCATGGAGTTTTCAGAGTTAGACAGCGACTCAGACGAAAGGCC
CACGAGATCCAGGCGCCTCAATGACAAAGCCAGGCGCTACCTCCGAGCGGAGTGCTTCCGGGTAGAGAAG
AACCTGCTCATCTTTGGCTGGGGCCGGTGGAAGGACATCCTGACTCATGGCCGATTCAAGTGGCATCTGA
ACGAGAAGGACATGGAGATGATTTGCCGTGCCCTCCTGGTGTACTGTGTCAAGCATTATAAGGGGGACGA
GAAGATCAAGAGTTTCATTTGGGAACTGATCACACCTACCAAAGATGGGCAAGCCCAGACCCTCCAGAAC
CACTCAGGCTTATCTGCCCCAGTCCCCAGAGGGAGGAAGGGGAAGAAGACGAAGAACCAGTTGCTAATCC
CAGAGCTAAAGGATGCAGATTGGCTAGCCACCTGCAACCCCGAGGTGGTCTTGCATGATGATGGCTATAA
GAAACACCTCAAACAGCACTGCAACAAAGTACTTTTGCGAGTCCGGATGCTGTACTACCTAAAAGCTGAA
ATACTGGGAGAAGCAGCTGAGAAAGCATTTGAAGGATCTCCTGCCAGGGAGCTGGATGTACCTCTGCCTG
ACATCGACTACATGGAGATCCCAGTGGACTGGTGGGATGCTGAAGCCGATAAGTCACTTCTCATTGGCGT
GTTCAAGCATGGTTATGAAAGGTACAATGCCATGCGAGCAGACCCAGCACTTTGCTTCCTGGAGAAAGTT
GGGATGCCCGATGAGAAGTCCCTTTCTGCAGAACAGGGTGTTACAGATGGGACCTCAGACATTCCTGAAA
GAGGCAACACAGATAAAGAAGACAATGCTGAGGACAAAGTAGATGGCCTCCAGAAACAAACGGAGAGTTC
CAGTGATGGAGGTGATGGCGTTTTTAGCGAAAAGAAGGATGACAGCCGGGCAGCCCAGGATGGCTCCGAC
CCAGACAAATCGCCCTGGCCAGTTTCCTCCGCCCTCACAGCTCGTCTCAGACGTCTGGTCACTGTTTACC
AGCGCTGCAACCGCAAGGAACTGTGCCGGCCTGAAATTCTGGGACCAGGTAACCAAGGATATTGGGTTCA
GGAAGAGATGTTCAGGAGAACCTCAGAAATGGACCTCATCAACAAGGAAGCCCAAAAGAGGTGGACTAGG
AGAGAACAAGCAGACTTCTATAGAACAGTGTCTTCCTTTGGTGTTGTTTACGATCAAGAAAAGAAAACCT
TTGACTGGACACAGTTCCGCATCATTTCCCGTTTGGACAAGAAGTCGGATGAGAGCCTGGAACAGTATTT
TTATAGTTTTGTGGCCATGTGCCGGAATGTCTGTCGTCTACCCACATGGAAAGATGGCGGTCCCCCAGAT
ACCACCATCTACGTTGAACCCATCACTGAGGAACGTGCTGCAAGAACTCTGTACCGCATTGAACTGTTAC
GGAAAGTCCGAGAGCAAGTGCTCAAGTGCCCTCAGCTGCATGAACGCCTCCAGCTGTGCAGGCCCAGCCT
CTACCTCCCAGTCTGGTGGGAGTGTGGGAAGCATGATCGAGACCTGCTCATCGGCACTGCCAAACATGGG
CTGAACCGCACTGACTGTTACATCATGAACGACCCCCAGCTGTCCTTCCTGGATGCCTATAGAAACTATG
CCCAGCATAAAAGATCTGGCACCCAGGCACCAGGAAATCTCTGTTGCCTTTACCAGACCAACTCCAAGTT
ATATGAATCTCTTACATATTCTCAAATGAGTAGGACTTCAGAGTCCCTTGAAAATGAACCTGAAAATCTA
GTGAGAGTAGAAAGCAGAGATGATCATCTCAGCCTGCCTGATGTGACATGTGAAAACTTTATTTCTAAAG
TTCAGGATGTCATTTCCATCAACCATGATGAAAGTCTGCTGCCTGAGTCCTTAGAGAGCATGATGTATGG
TAAGAAGGTGCTCAGCCAAGAACCAAGCTCTTTTCAGGAGAGCCCAAGTACCAATACTGAATCTAGAAAA
GATGTTATTACCATCTCAATAAGCAAAGATGGGAACTGCCAGTCTGGTGGCCCTGAGGCAGAAATAGCTT
CTGGCCCTACTTTTATGGGTAGCTTAGAAGCAGGAGGAGTAGCTCAAGCAAACATCAAAAATGGAAAACA
TTTGTTGATGTCTATTTCAAAGGAAGGGGAGCTCTGCTGCAGTGAGGCAGGACAGAGACCTGAAAACATT
GGCCAGCTGGAAGCCAAGTGTTTAGCTTCCCCTTCCTTGAATCCAGGAAATGAAAGTGGGTTTGTAGATA
TGTGCAGTCTTAGTGTCTGTGACTCCAAAAGAAACCTGTCATCAGATCAGCAATTAATTGATTTATTGGA
AAACAAAAGCTTAGAAAGTAAATTGATTTTGAGTCAGAACCACAGTGATGAGGAGGAAGAAGAGGAGGAA
AACGAGGAGGAAAACTTAGCCATGGCAGTAGGCATGGGGGAAAGGCCAGAGGTATTGCATCTCACGGAGC
CCACTACTAACATCTCAAGGGAAAAGAACCAAGGCTTCCAAGATGAAACCAAGAAAGGAAGCTTAGAGGT
GGCAAACCAGACTCCTGGGCTACAGAGGGCTTTCCCCGCTCCAGCAGCCTGTCAGTGCCACTGCAAACAC
ATGGAGAGGTGGATGCATGGCCTCGAGAATGATGAATTTGAAATCGAGAAACCCAAGGCTTATATCCCAG
ATCTGTTCAAAAGTAAAACCAATACTATCGCCATGGAGGGTGAACCCACTGCTATTCCATCACAGCCGTT
TAAAGTGAAGCATGAGCTTTTAAAAGAACCTTGGAAAGAAAGTGCAGAGGGGCAAAACGTTTTCCCCACA
TATCCTCTTGAAGGAAGTGAGCTCAAATCAGAAGACATGGATTTTGAGAATAAAGATGATTATGATAGAG
ACGGAAACTGCCATAGTCAAGATTATCCAGGGAAGTACTCTGAAGAGGAGAGCAAGAGCTCAACATCGGG
CATCACAGGAGACATTGGGGATGAGCTACAGGAGGCTCGAGCTCCCACTATTGCTCAGCTGCTACAGGAG
AAAACTCTCTATTCCTTCTCTGAGTGGCCAAAGGACCGCGTGATAATTAACCGCCTAGATAATATCTGCC
ACGTGGTGTTAAAGGGGAAGTGGCCCTCTAGCCAGCAGTATGAGCCCTCAGGCACACTGCCCACCCCGGT
ATTAACCAGCAGTGCTGGTTCTCGAACCAGCCTCTCAGAGCCGGAAGCAGCAGAACACAGCTTCAGCAAC
GGCGCAGCATTGGCGGCCCAGATCCACAAGGAGAGCTTCTTAGCTCCAGTATTCACAAAGGATGAACAAA
AGCACAGGCGTCCCTATGAGTTTGAGGTGGAGAGGGATGCAAAGGCTCGGGGCCTGGAGCAGTTCTCTGC
CACCCACGGGCACACCCCTATCATCCTCAATGGCTGGCATGGGGAGTCAGCTATGGACCTCTCCTGCTCA
TCAGAGGGGTCCCCAGGAGCCACATCCCCTTTCCCAGTGAGCGCCAGCACCCCTAAGATTGGGGCTATCA
GTTCACTTCAGGGAGCCCTTGGCATGGACTTGTCTGGGATTCTGCAAGCTGGCCTGATCCATCCTGTGAC
TGGACAGATTGTCAATGGAAGCCTCAGAAGAGATGATGCAGCCACGAGGAGGCGGAGAGGGAGGCGGAAA
CATGTTGAAGGAGGGATGGACCTCATCTTTTTGAAGGAGCAGACACTTCAGGCGGGAATCTTGGAAGTCC
ATGAAGACCCAGGGCAGGCCACCTTGAGCACCACACACCCTGAGGGGCCAGGGCCTGCCACCTCGGCTCC
TGAGCCAGCTACGGCAGCCAGCAGCCAAGCCGAGAAATCCATTCCCAGCAAGAGTCTGCTTGACTGGCTA
AGGCAGCAGGCTGACTACTCCTTAGAAGTTCCTGGCTTTGGGGCAAATTTTTCAGACAAACCAAAGCAGA
GGAGGCCACGCTGTAAAGAACCTGGAAAATTAGATGTCAGCTCCCTGAGCGGGGAAGAGAGAGTTCCTGC
CATCCCCAAGGAGCCAGGACTGAGGGGGTTTCTTCCAGAAAACAAGTTCAATCACACTCTGGCTGAGCCT
ATTCTTCGAGATACGGGCCCCCGCAGGAGGGGGAGGCGGCCTCGGAGCGAACTCCTGAAGGCTCCTTCCA
TTGTGGCAGACTCTCCCTCTGGAATGGGGCCACTGTTCATGAATGGACTGATTGCTGGGATGGACCTGGT
AGGACTTCAGAACATGAGAAATATGCCAGGCATCCCCCTCACCGGGCTGGTGGGGTTTCCAGCTGGCTTT
GCCACGATGCCAACAGGTGAAGAGGTCAAAAGTACCCTGAGCATGCTGCCCATGATGCTGCCAGGCATGG
CTGCTGTGCCCCAGATGTTTGGTGTTGGGGGACTCCTCAGTCCACCCATGGCAACCACCTGCACTTCCAC
TGCTCCGGCGTCTCTATCAAGCACAACGAAAAGTGGTACGGCAGTGACTGAAAAGACTGCGGAAGACAAG
CCGAGTAGCCATGATGTGAAAACAGACACTTTAGCTGAGGACAAGCCTGGTCCAGGTCCATTTTCTGATC
AGTCTGAACCTGCAATAACTACTAGTAGTCCTGTGGCTTTTAACCCATTTCTCATCCCAGGAGTATCTCC
TGGACTCATTTACCCATCCATGTTCCTCTCCCCTGGTATGGGCATGGCTCTGCCAGCCATGCAGCAGGCC
AGACACTCGGAAATAGTAGGTCTGGAGAGCCAGAAGAGGAAGAAGAAGAAGACAAAGGGGGACAACCCCA
ACTCCCACCCAGAGCCTGCTCCCAGCTGTGAAAGGGAGCCCAGCGGTGATGAGAACTGTGCCGAACCCAG
TGCCCCTTTGCCCGCAGAGAGAGAACATGGGGCACAGGCTGGGGAGGGGGCACTCAAAGACTCCAACAAC
GACACCAATTAGTAATGAACTAGTCCGTAACTTGAAAGTATTTCGATTTCTTGGCTTTATATATCTTGTG
GAAAGGACGATCAGTTCTGCCGGGTCACGTCTCGACGCGTTAAGTCGACAATCAACCTCTGGATTACAAA
ATTTGTGAAAGATTGACTGGTATTCTTAACTATGTTGCTCCTTTTACGCTATGTGGATACGCTGCTTTAA
TGCCTTTGTATCATGCTATTGCTTCCCGTATGGCTTTCATTTTCTCCTCCTTGTATAAATCCTGGTTGCT
GTCTCTTTATGAGGAGTTGTGGCCCGTTGTCAGGCAACGTGGCGTGGTGTGCACTGTGTTTGCTGACGCA
ACCCCCACTGGTTGGGGCATTGCCACCACCTGTCAGCTCCTTTCCGGGACTTTCGCTTTCCCCCTCCCTA
TTGCCACGGCGGAACTCATCGCCGCCTGCCTTGCCCGCTGCTGGACAGGGGCTCGGCTGTTGGGCACTGA
CAATTCCGTGGTGTTGTCGGGGAAATCATCGTCCTTTCCTTGGCTGCTCGCCTGTGTTGCCACCTGGATT
CTGCGCGGGACGTCCTTCTGCTACGTCCCTTCGGCCCTCAATCCAGCGGACCTTCCTTCCCGCGGCCTGC
TGCCGGCTCTGCGGCCTCTTCCGCGTCTTCGCCTTCGCCCTCAGACGAGTCGGATCTCCCTTTGGGCCGC
CTCCCCGCGTCGACTTTAAGACCAATGACTTACAAGGCAGCTGTAGATCTTAGCCACTTTTTAAAAGAAA
AGGGGGGACTGGAAGGGCTAATTCACTCCCAACGAAGACAAGATCTGCTTTTTGCTTGTACTGGGTCTCT
CTGGTTAGACCAGATCTGAGCCTGGGAGCTCTCTGGCTAACTAGGGAACCCACTGCTTAAGCCTCAATAA
AGCTTGCCTTGAGTGCTTCAAGTAGTGTGTGCCCGTCTGTTGTGTGACTCTGGTAACTAGAGATCCCTCA
GACCCTTTTAGTCAGTGTGGAAAATCTCTAGCAGTACGTATAGTAGTTCATGTCATCTTATTATTCAGTA
TTTATAACTTGCAAAGAAATGAATATCAGAGAGTGAGAGGAACTTGTTTATTGCAGCTTATAATGGTTAC
AAATAAAGCAATAGCATCACAAATTTCACAAATAAAGCATTTTTTTCACTGCATTCTAGTTGTGGTTTGT
CCAAACTCATCAATGTATCTTATCATGTCTGGCTCTAGCTATCCCGCCCCTAACTCCGCCCATCCCGCCC
CTAACTCCGCCCAGTTCCGCCCATTCTCCGCCCCATGGCTGACTAATTTTTTTTATTTATGCAGAGGCCG
AGGCCGCCTCGGCCTCTGAGCTATTCCAGAAGTAGTGAGGAGGCTTTTTTGGAGGCCTAGGGACGTACCC
AATTCGCCCTATAGTGAGTCGTATTACGCGCGCTCACTGGCCGTCGTTTTACAACGTCGTGACTGGGAAA
ACCCTGGCGTTACCCAACTTAATCGCCTTGCAGCACATCCCCCTTTCGCCAGCTGGCGTAATAGCGAAGA
GGCCCGCACCGATCGCCCTTCCCAACAGTTGCGCAGCCTGAATGGCGAATGGG
[124 nt withheld, positions 13844-13967]
C
[91 nt withheld, positions 13969-14059]
A
[49 nt withheld, positions 14061-14109]
CCTTTGACGTTGGAGTCCACGTTCTTT
[37 nt withheld, positions 14137-14173]
ACCCTATCTCGGTCTATTCTTTTGATTTATAAGGGATTTTGCCGATTTCGGCCTATTGGTTAAAAAATGA
GCTGATTTAACAAAAATTTAACGCGAATTTTAACAAAATATTAACGCTTACAATTTAGGTGGCACTTTTC
GGGGAAATGTGCGCGGAACCCCTATTTGTTTATTTTTCTAAATACATTCAAATATGTATCCGCTCATGAG
ACAATAACCCTGATAAATGCTTCAATAATATTGAAAAAGGAAGAGTATGAGTATTCAACATTTCCGTGTC
GCCCTTATTCCCTTTTTTGCGGCATTTTGCCTTCCTGTTTTTGCTCACCCAGAAACGCTGGTGAAAGTAA
AAGATGCTGAAGATCAGTTGGGTGCACGAGTGGGTTACATCGAACTGGATCTCAACAGCGGTAAGATCCT
TGAGAGTTTTCGCCCCGAAGAACGTTTTCCAATGATGAGCACTTTTAAAGTTCTGCTATGTGGCGCGGTA
TTATCCCGTATTGACGCCGGGCAAGAGCAACTCGGTCGCCGCATACACTATTCTCAGAATGACTTGGTTG
AGTACTCACCAGTCACAGAAAAGCATCTTACGGATGGCATGACAGTAAGAGAATTATGCAGTGCTGCCAT
AACCATGAGTGATAACACTGCGGCCAACTTACTTCTGACAACGATCGGAGGACCGAAGGAGCTAACCGCT
TTTTTGCACAACATGGGGGATCATGTAACTCGCCTTGATCGTTGGGAACCGGAGCTGAATGAAGCCATAC
CAAACGACGAGCGTGACACCACGATGCCTGTAGCAATGGCAACAACGTTGCGCAAACTATTAACTGGCGA
ACTACTTACTCTAGCTTCCCGGCAACAATTAATAGACTGGATGGAGGCGGATAAAGTTGCAGGACCACTT
CTGCGCTCGGCCCTTCCGGCTGGCTGGTTTATTGCTGATAAATCTGGAGCCGGTGAGCGTGGGTCTCGCG
GTATCATTGCAGCACTGGGGCCAGATGGTAAGCCCTCCCGTATCGTAGTTATCTACACGACGGGGAGTCA
GGCAACTATGGATGAACGAAATAGACAGATCGCTGAGATAGGTGCCTCACTGATTAAGCATTGGTAACTG
TCAGACCAAGTTTACTCATATATACTTTAGATTGATTTAAAACTTCATTTTTAATTTAAAAGGATCTAGG
TGAAGATCCTTTTTGATAATCTCATGACCAAAATCCCTTAACGTGAGTTTTCGTTCCACTGAGCGTCAGA
CCCCGTAGAAAAGATCAAAGGATCTTCTTGAGATCCTTTTTTTCTGCGCGTAATCTGCTGCTTGCAAACA
AAAAAACCACCGCTACCAGCGGTGGTTTGTTTGCCGGATCAAGAGCTACCAACTCTTTTTCCGAAGGTAA
CTGGCTTCAGCAGAGCGCAGATACCAAATACTGTTCTTCTAGTGTAGCCGTAGTTAGGCCACCACTTCAA
GAACTCTGTAGCACCGCCTACATACCTCGCTCTGCTAATCCTGTTACCAGTGGCTGCTGCCAGTGGCGAT
AAGTCGTGTCTTACCGGGTTGGACTCAAGACGATAGTTACCGGATAAGGCGCAGCGGTCGGGCTGAACGG
GGGGTTCGTGCACACAGCCCAGCTTGGAGCGAACGACCTACACCGAACTGAGATACCTACAGCGTGAGCT
ATGAGAAAGCGCCACGCTTCCCGAAGGGAGAAAGGCGGACAGGTATCCGGTAAGCGGCAGGGTCGGAACA
GGAGAGCGCACGAGGGAGCTTCCAGGGGGAAACGCCTGGTATCTTTATAGTCCTGTCGGGTTTCGCCACC
TCTGACTTGAGCGTCGATTTTTGTGATGCTCGTCAGGGGGGCGGAGCCTATGGAAAAACGCCAGCAACGC
GGCCTTTTTACGGTTCCTGGCCTTTTGCTGGCCTTTTGCTCACATGTTCTTTCCTGCGTTATCCCCTGAT
TCTGTGGATAACCGTATTACCGCCTTTGAGTGAGCTGATACCGCTCGCCGCAGCCGAACGACCGAGCGCA
GCGAGTCAGTGAGCGAGGAAGCGGAAGAGCGCCCAATACGCAAACCGCCTCTCCCCGCGCGTTGGCCGAT
TCATTAATGCAGCTGGCACGACAGGTTTCCCGACTGGAAAGCGGGCAGTGAGCGCAACGCAATTAATGTG
AGTTAGCTCACTCATTAGGCACCCCAGGCTTTACACTTTATGCTTCCGGCTCGTATGTTGTGTGGAATTG
TGAGCGGATAACAATTTCACACAGGAAACAGCTATGACCATGATTACGCCAAGCGCGCAATTAACCCTCA
CTAAAGGGAACAAAAGCTGGAGCTGCAAGC
