>Addgene plasmid #143063 | TFORF0662 | depositor partial sequence | sequence record 281327 | Insert
ACCGCCACCATGAAAATGAAAATACAGAAAAAAGAGAAGCAGTTGTCAAATTTAAAAGTTTTGAATCACT
CCCCAATGTCTGATGCCTCTGTCAATTTTGACTACAAATCTCCATCCCCATTTGACTGCAGCACTGATCA
AGAAGAGAAAATTGAAGATGTTGCTAGTCACTGTCTGCCTCAGAAGGACCTGTATACTGCTGAAGAGGAA
GCTGCTACCCTTTTTCCTAGGAAAATGACATCCCATAATGGGATGGAGGACAGTGGAGGAGGAGGTACTG
GAGTGAAGAAGAAACGGAAGAAAAAGGAGCCAGGAGACCAAGAGGGTGCAGCAAAGGGAAGCAAGGACAG
AGAGCCCAAGCCAAAGAGGAAACGAGAACCGAAAGAGCCAAAGGAACCCAGAAAGGCCAAGGAGCCGAAG
AAGGCCAAGGAGCACAAGGAGCCGAAGCAAAAAGATGGGGCAAAGAAGGCACGGAAGCCCCGGGAGGCCT
CGGGCACCAAGGAGGCCAAAGAGAAGAGGAGCTGCACTGACTCTGCAGCCAGGACGAAGTCCAGGAAGGC
CAGCAAGGAGCAAGGACCAACCCCAGTGGAGAAAAAGAAGAAAGGAAAAAGGAAAAGTGAAACTACAGTG
GAGAGTTTAGAGCTGGATCAGGGCCTGACGAACCCATCTCTGCGGAGTCCTGAGGAGTCCACTGAGTCTA
CAGACAGCCAGAAACGACGCTCGGGAAGGCAAGTAAAGCGCAGAAAATACAATGAGGACCTGGACTTCAA
AGTGGTGGATGATGATGGGGAAACAATTGCTGTTCTTGGAGCTGGTCGAACATCTGCACTCTCAGCCTCT
ACACTGGCCTGGCAGGCGGAGGAGCCTCCAGAAGATGATGCAAACATCATTGAGAAGATCCTGGCATCTA
AGACTGTCCAGGAGGTTCACCCAGGAGAACCTCCGTTCGACTTGGAGCTGTTCTACGTTAAGTATAGAAA
TTTTTCCTACTTACATTGTAAATGGGCCACAATGGAAGAGCTCGAAAAGGATCCTCGCATCGCACAGAAG
ATCAAGCGATTTAGGAATAAACAAGCCCAGATGAAGCACATTTTTACGGAGCCTGATGAAGACTTGTTCA
ATCCAGACTATGTAGAAGTTGATCGCATCTTGGAGGTGGCCCACACCAAGGATGCAGAAACAGGGGAGGA
GGTAACACATTACCTGGTGAAGTGGTGCTCACTACCATATGAAGAAAGCACGTGGGAGCTAGAGGAAGAT
GTAGATCCTGCAAAAGTTAAAGAATTTGAATCTCTTCAAGTTCTCCCTGAAATTAAGCATGTGGAGCGGC
CTGCTTCAGACTCCTGGCAGAAACTTGAGAAGTCTCGCGAGTATAAGAACAGTAACCAGCTCCGGGAGTA
CCAGCTGGAAGGGATGAACTGGCTTCTTTTTAACTGGTATAACAGAAAAAACTGTATTTTGGCTGATGAG
ATGGGCCTAGGGAAAACCATCCAGTCCATCACATTCCTTTCAGAAATATTTCTGAGAGGAATCCACGGCC
CTTTTCTCATTATCGCCCCTCTCTCCACCATCACTAACTGGGAGCGGGAGTTCCGGACATGGACAGAGAT
GAATGCCATTGTGTACCACGGCAGCCAGATCAGCAGGCAGATGATCCAGCAGTATGAAATGGTGTACAGA
GACGCCCAGGGAAACCCCCTTTCAGGAGTCTTCAAGTTCCACGTCGTCATCACAACATTTGAAATGATCC
TAGCAGACTGCCCAGAGTTGAAGAAGATTCACTGGAGCTGTGTGATAATTGATGAAGCCCACAGACTGAA
GAATAGGAACTGCAAACTTCTGGAGGGTCTAAAGCTTATGGCCCTGGAACATAAAGTGCTTCTCACTGGA
ACACCCTTGCAGAACTCTGTGGAGGAGCTCTTCAGTTTGTTAAATTTTCTGGAGCCATCACAGTTTCCTT
CAGAGACCGCTTTCTTGGAGGAATTTGGAGATCTGAAAACAGAGGAGCAGGTAAAGAAACTGCAGTCTAT
CCTAAAACCAATGATGCTTCGGCGGCTGAAAGATGATGTGGAAAAGAACCTTGCTCCCAAACAAGAGACG
ATCATTGAGGTGGAACTGACCAATATCCAGAAAAAGTACTACCGTGCCATCCTCGAGAAGAACTTTTCCT
TCCTGACCAAGGGGGCAAATCAGCACAACATGCCCAATCTCATCAACACCATGATGGAGCTGAGGAAGTG
CTGTAACCATCCCTACCTGATCAATGGAGCAGAGGAGAAAATTCTAGAAGATTTCCGAAAAACCCACAGC
CCTGATGCCCCTGACTTTCAGCTGCAGGCCATGATTCAGGCAGCAGGAAAGCTTGTGTTGATTGATAAAC
TACTCCCTAAGCTGATTGCAGGTGGCCACAAAGTACTCATCTTCTCCCAGATGGTGCGCTGCCTCGACAT
CCTAGAAGATTACCTCATCCAGAGAAGATACACCTATGAGCGAATTGATGGGCGAGTACGGGGAAACCTG
CGCCAGGCAGCCATCGACCGGTTCTGTAAGCCAGATTCAGACCGCTTTGTCTTTCTTCTGTGCACCAGAG
CGGGAGGCCTGGGGATCAATCTCACAGCTGCTGATACCTGCATCATATTTGATTCTGACTGGAACCCACA
AAATGACTTGCAGGCTCAGGCCCGATGTCACCGCATAGGCCAGAGCAAAGCTGTGAAGGTGTATCGCCTC
ATCACTCGAAATTCCTACGAGCGCGAGATGTTTGACAAGGCCAGCCTAAAGCTGGGGCTGGACAAGGCTG
TTCTTCAGGACATCAACCGAAAGGGCGGCACCAATGGGGTACAGCAGCTCTCAAAAATGGAGGTGGAGGA
CCTACTCCGGAAAGGTGCTTATGGAGCCTTAATGGATGAAGAAGATGAAGGCTCCAAGTTCTGTGAAGAA
GACATAGACCAGATTCTGCAGAGGCGAACGCACACCATCACCATCCAGTCTGAGGGGAAAGGGTCCACTT
TTGCCAAGGCTAGCTTTGTGGCTTCAGGAAACAGAACAGATATTTCCTTAGATGATCCTAACTTTTGGCA
GAAATGGGCTAAAATAGCTGAACTAGACACTGAAGCAAAGAATGAAAAGGAAAGCTTAGTGATCGACCGA
CCTCGCGTGAGAAAGCAGACCAAACACTACAACTCGTTTGAGGAAGACGAGCTCATGGAGTTTTCAGAGT
TAGACAGCGACTCAGACGAAAGGCCCACGAGATCCAGGCGCCTCAATGACAAAGCCAGGCGCTACCTCCG
AGCGGAGTGCTTCCGGGTAGAGAAGAACCTGCTCATCTTTGGCTGGGGCCGGTGGAAGGACATCCTGACT
CATGGCCGATTCAAGTGGCATCTGAACGAGAAGGACATGGAGATGATTTGCCGTGCCCTCCTGGTGTACT
GTGTCAAGCATTATAAGGGGGACGAGAAGATCAAGAGTTTCATTTGGGAACTGATCACACCTACCAAAGA
TGGGCAAGCCCAGACCCTCCAGAACCACTCAGGCTTATCTGCCCCAGTCCCCAGAGGGAGGAAGGGGAAG
AAGACGAAGAACCAGTTGCTAATCCCAGAGCTAAAGGATGCAGATTGGCTAGCCACCTGCAACCCCGAGG
TGGTCTTGCATGATGATGGCTATAAGAAACACCTCAAACAGCACTGCAACAAAGTACTTTTGCGAGTCCG
GATGCTGTACTACCTAAAAGCTGAAATACTGGGAGAAGCAGCTGAGAAAGCATTTGAAGGATCTCCTGCC
AGGGAGCTGGATGTACCTCTGCCTGACATCGACTACATGGAGATCCCAGTGGACTGGTGGGATGCTGAAG
CCGATAAGTCACTTCTCATTGGCGTGTTCAAGCATGGTTATGAAAGGTACAATGCCATGCGAGCAGACCC
AGCACTTTGCTTCCTGGAGAAAGTTGGGATGCCCGATGAGAAGTCCCTTTCTGCAGAACAGGGTGTTACA
GATGGGACCTCAGACATTCCTGAAAGAGGCAACACAGATAAAGAAGACAATGCTGAGGACAAAGTAGATG
GCCTCCAGAAACAAACGGAGAGTTCCAGTGATGGAGGTGATGGCGTTTTTAGCGAAAAGAAGGATGACAG
CCGGGCAGCCCAGGATGGCTCCGACCCAGACAAATCGCCCTGGCCAGTTTCCTCCGCCCTCACAGCTCGT
CTCAGACGTCTGGTCACTGTTTACCAGCGCTGCAACCGCAAGGAACTGTGCCGGCCTGAAATTCTGGGAC
CAGGTAACCAAGGATATTGGGTTCAGGAAGAGATGTTCAGGAGAACCTCAGAAATGGACCTCATCAACAA
GGAAGCCCAAAAGAGGTGGACTAGGAGAGAACAAGCAGACTTCTATAGAACAGTGTCTTCCTTTGGTGTT
GTTTACGATCAAGAAAAGAAAACCTTTGACTGGACACAGTTCCGCATCATTTCCCGTTTGGACAAGAAGT
CGGATGAGAGCCTGGAACAGTATTTTTATAGTTTTGTGGCCATGTGCCGGAATGTCTGTCGTCTACCCAC
ATGGAAAGATGGCGGTCCCCCAGATACCACCATCTACGTTGAACCCATCACTGAGGAACGTGCTGCAAGA
ACTCTGTACCGCATTGAACTGTTACGGAAAGTCCGAGAGCAAGTGCTCAAGTGCCCTCAGCTGCATGAAC
GCCTCCAGCTGTGCAGGCCCAGCCTCTACCTCCCAGTCTGGTGGGAGTGTGGGAAGCATGATCGAGACCT
GCTCATCGGCACTGCCAAACATGGGCTGAACCGCACTGACTGTTACATCATGAACGACCCCCAGCTGTCC
TTCCTGGATGCCTATAGAAACTATGCCCAGCATAAAAGATCTGGCACCCAGGCACCAGGAAATCTCTGTT
GCCTTTACCAGACCAACTCCAAGTTATATGAATCTCTTACATATTCTCAAATGAGTAGGACTTCAGAGTC
CCTTGAAAATGAACCTGAAAATCTAGTGAGAGTAGAAAGCAGAGATGATCATCTCAGCCTGCCTGATGTG
ACATGTGAAAACTTTATTTCTAAAGTTCAGGATGTCATTTCCATCAACCATGATGAAAGTCTGCTGCCTG
AGTCCTTAGAGAGCATGATGTATGGTAAGAAGGTGCTCAGCCAAGAACCAAGCTCTTTTCAGGAGAGCCC
AAGTACCAATACTGAATCTAGAAAAGATGTTATTACCATCTCAATAAGCAAAGATGGGAACTGCCAGTCT
GGTGGCCCTGAGGCAGAAATAGCTTCTGGCCCTACTTTTATGGGTAGCTTAGAAGCAGGAGGAGTAGCTC
AAGCAAACATCAAAAATGGAAAACATTTGTTGATGTCTATTTCAAAGGAAGGGGAGCTCTGCTGCAGTGA
GGCAGGACAGAGACCTGAAAACATTGGCCAGCTGGAAGCCAAGTGTTTAGCTTCCCCTTCCTTGAATCCA
GGAAATGAAAGTGGGTTTGTAGATATGTGCAGTCTTAGTGTCTGTGACTCCAAAAGAAACCTGTCATCAG
ATCAGCAATTAATTGATTTATTGGAAAACAAAAGCTTAGAAAGTAAATTGATTTTGAGTCAGAACCACAG
TGATGAGGAGGAAGAAGAGGAGGAAAACGAGGAGGAAAACTTAGCCATGGCAGTAGGCATGGGGGAAAGG
CCAGAGGTATTGCATCTCACGGAGCCCACTACTAACATCTCAAGGGAAAAGAACCAAGGCTTCCAAGATG
AAACCAAGAAAGGAAGCTTAGAGGTGGCAAACCAGACTCCTGGGCTACAGAGGGCTTTCCCCGCTCCAGC
AGCCTGTCAGTGCCACTGCAAACACATGGAGAGGTGGATGCATGGCCTCGAGAATGATGAATTTGAAATC
GAGAAACCCAAGGCTTATATCCCAGATCTGTTCAAAAGTAAAACCAATACTATCGCCATGGAGGGTGAAC
CCACTGCTATTCCATCACAGCCGTTTAAAGTGAAGCATGAGCTTTTAAAAGAACCTTGGAAAGAAAGTGC
AGAGGGGCAAAACGTTTTCCCCACATATCCTCTTGAAGGAAGTGAGCTCAAATCAGAAGACATGGATTTT
GAGAATAAAGATGATTATGATAGAGACGGAAACTGCCATAGTCAAGATTATCCAGGGAAGTACTCTGAAG
AGGAGAGCAAGAGCTCAACATCGGGCATCACAGGAGACATTGGGGATGAGCTACAGGAGGCTCGAGCTCC
CACTATTGCTCAGCTGCTACAGGAGAAAACTCTCTATTCCTTCTCTGAGTGGCCAAAGGACCGCGTGATA
ATTAACCGCCTAGATAATATCTGCCACGTGGTGTTAAAGGGGAAGTGGCCCTCTAGCCAGCAGTATGAGC
CCTCAGGCACACTGCCCACCCCGGTATTAACCAGCAGTGCTGGTTCTCGAACCAGCCTCTCAGAGCCGGA
AGCAGCAGAACACAGCTTCAGCAACGGCGCAGCATTGGCGGCCCAGATCCACAAGGAGAGCTTCTTAGCT
CCAGTATTCACAAAGGATGAACAAAAGCACAGGCGTCCCTATGAGTTTGAGGTGGAGAGGGATGCAAAGG
CTCGGGGCCTGGAGCAGTTCTCTGCCACCCACGGGCACACCCCTATCATCCTCAATGGCTGGCATGGGGA
GTCAGCTATGGACCTCTCCTGCTCATCAGAGGGGTCCCCAGGAGCCACATCCCCTTTCCCAGTGAGCGCC
AGCACCCCTAAGATTGGGGCTATCAGTTCACTTCAGGGAGCCCTTGGCATGGACTTGTCTGGGATTCTGC
AAGCTGGCCTGATCCATCCTGTGACTGGACAGATTGTCAATGGAAGCCTCAGAAGAGATGATGCAGCCAC
GAGGAGGCGGAGAGGGAGGCGGAAACATGTTGAAGGAGGGATGGACCTCATCTTTTTGAAGGAGCAGACA
CTTCAGGCGGGAATCTTGGAAGTCCATGAAGACCCAGGGCAGGCCACCTTGAGCACCACACACCCTGAGG
GGCCAGGGCCTGCCACCTCGGCTCCTGAGCCAGCTACGGCAGCCAGCAGCCAAGCCGAGAAATCCATTCC
CAGCAAGAGTCTGCTTGACTGGCTAAGGCAGCAGGCTGACTACTCCTTAGAAGTTCCTGGCTTTGGGGCA
AATTTTTCAGACAAACCAAAGCAGAGGAGGCCACGCTGTAAAGAACCTGGAAAATTAGATGTCAGCTCCC
TGAGCGGGGAAGAGAGAGTTCCTGCCATCCCCAAGGAGCCAGGACTGAGGGGGTTTCTTCCAGAAAACAA
GTTCAATCACACTCTGGCTGAGCCTATTCTTCGAGATACGGGCCCCCGCAGGAGGGGGAGGCGGCCTCGG
AGCGAACTCCTGAAGGCTCCTTCCATTGTGGCAGACTCTCCCTCTGGAATGGGGCCACTGTTCATGAATG
GACTGATTGCTGGGATGGACCTGGTAGGACTTCAGAACATGAGAAATATGCCAGGCATCCCCCTCACCGG
GCTGGTGGGGTTTCCAGCTGGCTTTGCCACGATGCCAACAGGTGAAGAGGTCAAAAGTACCCTGAGCATG
CTGCCCATGATGCTGCCAGGCATGGCTGCTGTGCCCCAGATGTTTGGTGTTGGGGGACTCCTCAGTCCAC
CCATGGCAACCACCTGCACTTCCACTGCTCCGGCGTCTCTATCAAGCACAACGAAAAGTGGTACGGCAGT
GACTGAAAAGACTGCGGAAGACAAGCCGAGTAGCCATGATGTGAAAACAGACACTTTAGCTGAGGACAAG
CCTGGTCCAGGTCCATTTTCTGATCAGTCTGAACCTGCAATAACTACTAGTAGTCCTGTGGCTTTTAACC
CATTTCTCATCCCAGGAGTATCTCCTGGACTCATTTACCCATCCATGTTCCTCTCCCCTGGTATGGGCAT
GGCTCTGCCAGCCATGCAGCAGGCCAGACACTCGGAAATAGTAGGTCTGGAGAGCCAGAAGAGGAAGAAG
AAGAAGACAAAGGGGGACAACCCCAACTCCCACCCAGAGCCTGCTCCCAGCTGTGAAAGGGAGCCCAGCG
GTGATGAGAACTGTGCCGAACCCAGTGCCCCTTTGCCCGCAGAGAGAGAACATGGGGCACAGGCTGGGGA
GGGGGCACTCAAAGACTCCAACAACGACACCAATTAGTAATGAACTAGTCCGTAACTTGAAAGTATTTCG
ATTTCTTGGCTTTATATATCTTGTGGAAAGGACGATCAGTTCTGCCGGGTCACGTCTCG
