>Addgene plasmid #143063 | TFORF0662 | depositor partial sequence | sequence record 281328 | Barcode
TCAGTTCTGCCGGGTCACGTCTCG
